Addgene plasmid #71162: pSGE_709_S2-1-Pal_dCP
Purpose: Luciferase reporter
Depositing lab: Alexander Stark. Depositing organization: Research Institute of Molecular Pathology (IMP). Publication: Transcriptional regulators form diverse groups with context-dependent regulatory functions. Stampfel G, Kazmar T, Frank O, Wienerroither S, Reiter F, Stark A. Nature. 2015 Nov 9. doi: 10.1038/nature15545. PubMed 26550828.
Backbone
  Vector backbone: unknown
  Vector type: Insect Expression, Luciferase
Growth in bacteria
  Bacterial resistance: Ampicillin, 100 μg/mL
  Growth temperature: 37°C
  Growth strain: DH5alpha
  Copy number: High Copy
Gene/Insert
  Gene/Insert name: 709_S2-1-Pal_dCP
  Species: Synthetic
  Promoter: DSCP Drosophila synthetic core promoter
  Tag / fusion protein: luciferase (C terminal on backbone)
  Cloning method: Gateway Cloning
  Sequencing primers: 5′ RVprimer3; 3′ LucNRev
Terms and licenses: Academic/Nonprofit Terms; Industry Terms: Not Available to Industry
How to cite: pSGE_709_S2-1-Pal_dCP was a gift from Alexander Stark (Addgene plasmid # 71162 ; http://n2t.net/addgene:71162 ; RRID:Addgene_71162)
