[The description below was written by a language model from this plasmid's Addgene catalogue record.]
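Description:
pSGE_709_S2-1-Pal_dCP is an insect-cell luciferase reporter plasmid. The record lists the vector backbone as unknown and includes no feature table, so the origin of replication and detailed plasmid layout are not documented. It does state that the plasmid is maintained at high copy number in E. coli under ampicillin selection.

The payload is a synthetic insert named 709_S2-1-Pal_dCP, introduced by Gateway recombination cloning. The listed promoter is the Drosophila synthetic core promoter (DSCP), a minimal core promoter that combines several core promoter motifs and has little activity on its own, which makes it responsive to regulatory input placed nearby. Luciferase is recorded as a C-terminal element carried on the backbone, meaning the reporter coding sequence lies downstream of the cloning site and promoter. The flanking sequencing primers, one of which reads back from the start of luciferase, are consistent with the insert sitting immediately upstream of the reporter. The record does not explain what the insert contains or what its name encodes. "S2" may refer to Drosophila S2 cells, but that reading is only an inference.

The stated purpose is simply a luciferase reporter, and the associated work concerns the context-dependent regulatory functions of transcriptional regulators. A construct of this kind would typically be transfected into Drosophila cultured cells, with luminescence used to read out how strongly the cloned regulatory context drives transcription from the DSCP. The record does not state which luciferase type is used, whether binding sites for tethered factors are present, or what normalisation control accompanies it.
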