>Addgene plasmid #71162 | pSGE_709_S2-1-Pal_dCP | addgene partial sequence | sequence record 129043 | LucNRev 5'-CCTTATGCAGTTGCTCTCC-3'
GCGCCGGGCCTTTCTTTATGTTTTTGGCGTCTTCCATGGTGGCTTTACCAACAGTACCGGAATGCCGTTT
GGTATGCGTCTTGTGATTCAAAGTTGGCTTATTCAAAGGATATTAACGAAGGCAGCGGCACGTCTGCTCG
GCTCGAACATTCATTCACAACTGATGCTCTCAGCCACCCCGCGCCCTTTTATACCGCTGCGCTCGATCCC
CGGGCGAGCTCGATCGCAGATCTACCACTTTGTACAAGAAAGCTGGGTCGAATTCGCCCTTGCCCGGGTT
ATAAAATACAAAATTCGAAAATAGCACAACGCTTGGCTTTCGTAGCTAAACATCGAAAACGAAATCCAAA
AACAAAGACTCAAAGCACCCTGTAGCCCGGCAATTGTGCGCAGTTACCCCAACAACTACACACATTTTTC
AAACGACGAACAAAAGATAATGTCGACAACTAAACCGCAGATATGCATATGTTTATGTACTCCGTACAAG
TCGCTGTACTACGCACATACACACATAGTATATTTAACAAAACGGAGCCAAGTCGCGGAAGTAATTCTCC
GCATCTTATCGCACTTAGAGATTCCGCCCCACAATCCAAATCCATCCCGCATCATTGGGAATGCAGACTG
CGTCGGAGTACTGTCCTCCGAGCGTATGTATATCGTCTAAATTGATATTAGCGGACGAGAGCTACTTGAC
ACTATTTCTCAGTGGCTGTCACTTCACAGAAATTGTGCAAAGGGCGAATTCGGAGCCTGCTTTTTTGTAC
AAACTTGTGGTACCTATCGATAGAGAAATGTTCTGGCACCTGCACTTGCACTGGGGACAGCCTATTTTGC
TAGTTT
