>Addgene plasmid #71162 | pSGE_709_S2-1-Pal_dCP | addgene partial sequence | sequence record 129044 | RVprimer3 5'-CTAGCAAAATAGGCTGTCCC-3'
GTGAAGTGACAGCCACTGAGAAATAGTGTCAAGTAGCTCTCGTCCGCTAATATCAATTTANACGATATAC
ATACGCTCGGAGGACAGTACTCCGACGCAGTCTGCATTCCCAATGATGCGGGATGGATTTGGATTGTGGG
GCGGAATCTCTAAGTGCGATAAGATGCGGAGAATTACTTCCGCGACTTGGCTCCGTTTTGTTAAATATAC
TATGTGTGTATGTGCGTAGTACAGCGACTTGTACGGAGTACATAAACATATGCATATCTGCGGTTTAGTT
GTCGACATTATCTTTTGTTCGTCGTTTGAAAAATGTGTGTAGTTGTTGGGGTAACTGCGCACAATTGCCG
GGCTACAGGGTGCTTTGAGTCTTTGTTTTTGGATTTCGTTTTCGATGTTTAGCTACGAAAGCCAAGCGTT
GTGCTATTTTCGAATTTTGTATTTTATAACCCGGGCAAGGGCGAATTCGACCCAGCTTTCTTGTACAAAG
TGGTAGATCTGCGATCGAGCTCGCCCGGGGATCGAGCGCAGCGGTATAAAAGGGCGCGGGGTGGCTGAGA
GCATCAGTTGTGAATGAATGTTCGAGCCGAGCAGACGTGCCGCTGCCTTCGTTAATATCCTTTGAATAAG
CCAACTTTGAATCAC
