LOCUS       Exported 5478 bp ds-DNA circular SYN 13-MAY-2021
DEFINITION  Luciferase reporter.
ACCESSION   .
VERSION     .
KEYWORDS    pSGE_709_S2-1-Pal_dCP
SOURCE      synthetic DNA construct
  ORGANISM  synthetic DNA construct
REFERENCE   1 (bases 1 to 5478)
  AUTHORS   Stampfel G, Kazmar T, Frank O, Wienerroither S, Reiter F, Stark A
  TITLE     Transcriptional regulators form diverse groups with
            context-dependent regulatory functions.
  JOURNAL   Nature. 2015 Nov 9. doi: 10.1038/nature15545.
  PUBMED    26550828
REFERENCE   2 (bases 1 to 5478)
  AUTHORS   .
  TITLE     Direct Submission
  JOURNAL   Exported May 13, 2021 from SnapGene Server 1.1.58
            http://www.snapgene.com
FEATURES             Location/Qualifiers
     source          1..5478
                     /organism="synthetic DNA construct"
                     /mol_type="other DNA"
     polyA_signal    39..160
                     /label=SV40 poly(A) signal
                     /note="SV40 polyadenylation signal"
     primer_bind     complement(50..69)
                     /label=EBV-rev
                     /note="SV40 polyA terminator, reverse primer"
     primer_bind     104..123
                     /label=SV40pA-R
                     /note="SV40 polyA, reverse primer"
     primer_bind     complement(408..425)
                     /label=L4440
                     /note="L4440 vector, forward primer"
     rep_origin      complement(579..1167)
                     /direction=LEFT
                     /label=ori
                     /note="high-copy-number ColE1/pMB1/pBR322/pUC origin of
                     replication"
     primer_bind     complement(659..678)
                     /label=pBR322ori-F
                     /note="pBR322 origin, forward primer"
     CDS             complement(1338..2198)
                     /codon_start=1
                     /gene="bla"
                     /product="beta-lactamase"
                     /label=AmpR
                     /note="confers resistance to ampicillin, carbenicillin, and
                     related antibiotics"
                     /translation="MSIQHFRVALIPFFAAFCLPVFAHPETLVKVKDAEDQLGARVGYI
                     ELDLNSGKILESFRPEERFPMMSTFKVLLCGAVLSRIDAGQEQLGRRIHYSQNDLVEYS
                     PVTEKHLTDGMTVRELCSAAITMSDNTAANLLLTTIGGPKELTAFLHNMGDHVTRLDRW
                     EPELNEAIPNDERDTTMPVAMATTLRKLLTGELLTLASRQQLIDWMEADKVAGPLLRSA
                     LPAGWFIADKSGAGERGSRGIIAALGPDGKPSRIVVIYTTGSQATMDERNRQIAEIGAS
                     LIKHW"
     primer_bind     1961..1980
                     /label=Amp-R
                     /note="Ampicillin resistance gene, reverse primer"
     promoter        complement(2199..2303)
                     /gene="bla"
                     /label=AmpR promoter
     rep_origin      2330..2785
                     /direction=RIGHT
                     /label=f1 ori
                     /note="f1 bacteriophage origin of replication; arrow
                     indicates direction of (+) strand synthesis"
     primer_bind     complement(2417..2436)
                     /label=F1ori-R
                     /note="F1 origin, reverse primer"
     primer_bind     2627..2648
                     /label=F1ori-F
                     /note="F1 origin, forward primer"
     polyA_signal    2916..2964
                     /note="synthetic polyadenylation signal"
     misc_feature    2978..3069
                     /label=pause site
                     /note="RNA polymerase II transcriptional pause signal from
                     the human alpha-2 globin gene"
     primer_bind     3018..3037
                     /label=RVprimer3
                     /note="pGL3 vector, forward primer"
     protein_bind    3083..3107
                     /gene="mutant version of attB"
                     /label=attB1
                     /bound_moiety="BP Clonase(TM)"
                     /note="recombination site for the Gateway(R) BP reaction"
     protein_bind    complement(3603..3627)
                     /gene="mutant version of attB"
                     /label=attB2
                     /bound_moiety="BP Clonase(TM)"
                     /note="recombination site for the Gateway(R) BP reaction"
     regulatory      3818..3827
                     /regulatory_class="other"
                     /note="vertebrate consensus sequence for strong initiation
                     of translation (Kozak, 1987)"
     CDS             3824..5476
                     /codon_start=1
                     /gene="luc+"
                     /product="firefly luciferase"
                     /label=luciferase
                     /note="enhanced luc+ version of the luciferase gene"
                     /translation="MEDAKNIKKGPAPFYPLEDGTAGEQLHKAMKRYALVPGTIAFTDA
                     HIEVDITYAEYFEMSVRLAEAMKRYGLNTNHRIVVCSENSLQFFMPVLGALFIGVAVAP
                     ANDIYNERELLNSMGISQPTVVFVSKKGLQKILNVQKKLPIIQKIIIMDSKTDYQGFQS
                     MYTFVTSHLPPGFNEYDFVPESFDRDKTIALIMNSSGSTGLPKGVALPHRTACVRFSHA
                     RDPIFGNQIIPDTAILSVVPFHHGFGMFTTLGYLICGFRVVLMYRFEEELFLRSLQDYK
                     IQSALLVPTLFSFFAKSTLIDKYDLSNLHEIASGGAPLSKEVGEAVAKRFHLPGIRQGY
                     GLTETTSAILITPEGDDKPGAVGKVVPFFEAKVVDLDTGKTLGVNQRGELCVRGPMIMS
                     GYVNNPEATNALIDKDGWLHSGDIAYWDEDEHFFIVDRLKSLIKYKGYQVAPAELESIL
                     LQHPNIFDAGVAGLPDDDAGELPAAVVVLEHGKTMTEKEIVDYVASQVTTAKKLRGGVV
                     FVDEVPKGLTGKLDARKIREILIKAKKGGKIAV"
     primer_bind     complement(3890..3908)
                     /label=LucNrev
                     /note="Firefly luciferase, reverse primer"
ORIGIN
        1 ctagagtcgg ggcggccggc cgcttcgagc agacatgata agatacattg atgagtttgg
       61 acaaaccaca actagaatgc agtgaaaaaa atgctttatt tgtgaaattt gtgatgctat
      121 tgctttattt gtaaccatta taagctgcaa taaacaagtt aacaacaaca attgcattca
      181 ttttatgttt caggttcagg gggaggtgtg ggaggttttt taaagcaagt aaaacctcta
      241 caaatgtggt aaaatcgata aggatccgtc gaccgatgcc cttgagagcc ttcaacccag
      301 tcagctcctt ccggtgggcg cggggcatga ctatcgtcgc cgcacttatg actgtcttct
      361 ttatcatgca actcgtagga caggtgccgg cagcgctctt ccgcttcctc gctcactgac
      421 tcgctgcgct cggtcgttcg gctgcggcga gcggtatcag ctcactcaaa ggcggtaata
      481 cggttatcca cagaatcagg ggataacgca ggaaagaaca tgtgagcaaa aggccagcaa
      541 aaggccagga accgtaaaaa ggccgcgttg ctggcgtttt tccataggct ccgcccccct
      601 gacgagcatc acaaaaatcg acgctcaagt cagaggtggc gaaacccgac aggactataa
      661 agataccagg cgtttccccc tggaagctcc ctcgtgcgct ctcctgttcc gaccctgccg
      721 cttaccggat acctgtccgc ctttctccct tcgggaagcg tggcgctttc tcatagctca
      781 cgctgtaggt atctcagttc ggtgtaggtc gttcgctcca agctgggctg tgtgcacgaa
      841 ccccccgttc agcccgaccg ctgcgcctta tccggtaact atcgtcttga gtccaacccg
      901 gtaagacacg acttatcgcc actggcagca gccactggta acaggattag cagagcgagg
      961 tatgtaggcg gtgctacaga gttcttgaag tggtggccta actacggcta cactagaaga
     1021 acagtatttg gtatctgcgc tctgctgaag ccagttacct tcggaaaaag agttggtagc
     1081 tcttgatccg gcaaacaaac caccgctggt agcggtggtt tttttgtttg caagcagcag
     1141 attacgcgca gaaaaaaagg atctcaagaa gatcctttga tcttttctac ggggtctgac
     1201 gctcagtgga acgaaaactc acgttaaggg attttggtca tgagattatc aaaaaggatc
     1261 ttcacctaga tccttttaaa ttaaaaatga agttttaaat caatctaaag tatatatgag
     1321 taaacttggt ctgacagtta ccaatgctta atcagtgagg cacctatctc agcgatctgt
     1381 ctatttcgtt catccatagt tgcctgactc cccgtcgtgt agataactac gatacgggag
     1441 ggcttaccat ctggccccag tgctgcaatg ataccgcgag acccacgctc accggctcca
     1501 gatttatcag caataaacca gccagccgga agggccgagc gcagaagtgg tcctgcaact
     1561 ttatccgcct ccatccagtc tattaattgt tgccgggaag ctagagtaag tagttcgcca
     1621 gttaatagtt tgcgcaacgt tgttgccatt gctacaggca tcgtggtgtc acgctcgtcg
     1681 tttggtatgg cttcattcag ctccggttcc caacgatcaa ggcgagttac atgatccccc
     1741 atgttgtgca aaaaagcggt tagctccttc ggtcctccga tcgttgtcag aagtaagttg
     1801 gccgcagtgt tatcactcat ggttatggca gcactgcata attctcttac tgtcatgcca
     1861 tccgtaagat gcttttctgt gactggtgag tactcaacca agtcattctg agaatagtgt
     1921 atgcggcgac cgagttgctc ttgcccggcg tcaatacggg ataataccgc gccacatagc
     1981 agaactttaa aagtgctcat cattggaaaa cgttcttcgg ggcgaaaact ctcaaggatc
     2041 ttaccgctgt tgagatccag ttcgatgtaa cccactcgtg cacccaactg atcttcagca
     2101 tcttttactt tcaccagcgt ttctgggtga gcaaaaacag gaaggcaaaa tgccgcaaaa
     2161 aagggaataa gggcgacacg gaaatgttga atactcatac tcttcctttt tcaatattat
     2221 tgaagcattt atcagggtta ttgtctcatg agcggataca tatttgaatg tatttagaaa
     2281 aataaacaaa taggggttcc gcgcacattt ccccgaaaag tgccacctgn nnnnnnnnnn
     2341 nnnnnnnnnn nnnnnnnnnn nnnnnnnnnn nnnnnnnnnn nnnnnnnnnn nnnnnnnnnn
     2401 nnnnnnnnnn nnnnnnnnnn nnnnnnnnnn nnnnnnnnnn nnnnnnnnnn nnncnnnnnn
     2461 nnnnnnnnnn nnnnnnnnnn nnnnnnnnnn nnnnnnnnnn nnnnnnnnnn nnnnnnnnnn
     2521 nnnnnnnnnn nnnnnnnnnn nnnnnannnn nnnnnnnnnn nnnnnnnnnn nnnnnnnnnn
     2581 nnnnnnnnnn nnnnnccttt gacgttggag tccacgttct ttaatagtgg actcttgttc
     2641 caaactggaa caacactcaa ccctatctcg gtctattctt ttgatttata agggattttg
     2701 ccgatttcgg cctattggtt aaaaaatgag ctgatttaac aaaaatttaa cgcgaatttt
     2761 aacaaaatat taacgcttac aatttgccat tcgccattca ggctgcgcaa ctgttgggaa
     2821 gggcgatcgg tgcgggcctc ttcgctatta cgccagccca agctaccatg ataagtaagt
     2881 aatattaagg tacgggaggt acttggagcg gccgcaataa aatatcttta ttttcattac
     2941 atctgtgtgt tggttttttg tgtgaatcga tagtactaac atacgctctc catcaaaaca
     3001 aaacgaaaca aaacaaacta gcaaaatagg ctgtccccag tgcaagtgca ggtgccagaa
     3061 catttctcta tcgataggta ccacaagttt gtacaaaaaa gcaggctccg aattcgccct
     3121 ttgcacaatt tctgtgaagt gacagccact gagaaatagt gtcaagtagc tctcgtccgc
     3181 taatatcaat ttagacgata tacatacgct cggaggacag tactccgacg cagtctgcat
     3241 tcccaatgat gcgggatgga tttggattgt ggggcggaat ctctaagtgc gataagatgc
     3301 ggagaattac ttccgcgact tggctccgtt ttgttaaata tactatgtgt gtatgtgcgt
     3361 agtacagcga cttgtacgga gtacataaac atatgcatat ctgcggttta gttgtcgaca
     3421 ttatcttttg ttcgtcgttt gaaaaatgtg tgtagttgtt ggggtaactg cgcacaattg
     3481 ccgggctaca gggtgctttg agtctttgtt tttggatttc gttttcgatg tttagctacg
     3541 aaagccaagc gttgtgctat tttcgaattt tgtattttat aacccgggca agggcgaatt
     3601 cgacccagct ttcttgtaca aagtggtaga tctgcgatcg agctcgcccg gggatcgagc
     3661 gcagcggtat aaaagggcgc ggggtggctg agagcatcag ttgtgaatga atgttcgagc
     3721 cgagcagacg tgccgctgcc ttcgttaata tcctttgaat aagccaactt tgaatcacaa
     3781 gacgcatacc aaacggcatt ccggtactgt tggtaaagcc accatggaag acgccaaaaa
     3841 cataaagaaa ggcccggcgc cattctatcc gctggaagat ggaaccgctg gagagcaact
     3901 gcataaggct atgaagagat acgccctggt tcctggaaca attgctttta cagatgcaca
     3961 tatcgaggtg gacatcactt acgctgagta cttcgaaatg tccgttcggt tggcagaagc
     4021 tatgaaacga tatgggctga atacaaatca cagaatcgtc gtatgcagtg aaaactctct
     4081 tcaattcttt atgccggtgt tgggcgcgtt atttatcgga gttgcagttg cgcccgcgaa
     4141 cgacatttat aatgaacgtg aattgctcaa cagtatgggc atttcgcagc ctaccgtggt
     4201 gttcgtttcc aaaaaggggt tgcaaaaaat tttgaacgtg caaaaaaagc tcccaatcat
     4261 ccaaaaaatt attatcatgg attctaaaac ggattaccag ggatttcagt cgatgtacac
     4321 gttcgtcaca tctcatctac ctcccggttt taatgaatac gattttgtgc cagagtcctt
     4381 cgatagggac aagacaattg cactgatcat gaactcctct ggatctactg gtctgcctaa
     4441 aggtgtcgct ctgcctcata gaactgcctg cgtgagattc tcgcatgcca gagatcctat
     4501 ttttggcaat caaatcattc cggatactgc gattttaagt gttgttccat tccatcacgg
     4561 ttttggaatg tttactacac tcggatattt gatatgtgga tttcgagtcg tcttaatgta
     4621 tagatttgaa gaagagctgt ttctgaggag ccttcaggat tacaagattc aaagtgcgct
     4681 gctggtgcca accctattct ccttcttcgc caaaagcact ctgattgaca aatacgattt
     4741 atctaattta cacgaaattg cttctggtgg cgctcccctc tctaaggaag tcggggaagc
     4801 ggttgccaag aggttccatc tgccaggtat caggcaagga tatgggctca ctgagactac
     4861 atcagctatt ctgattacac ccgaggggga tgataaaccg ggcgcggtcg gtaaagttgt
     4921 tccatttttt gaagcgaagg ttgtggatct ggataccggg aaaacgctgg gcgttaatca
     4981 aagaggcgaa ctgtgtgtga gaggtcctat gattatgtcc ggttatgtaa acaatccgga
     5041 agcgaccaac gccttgattg acaaggatgg atggctacat tctggagaca tagcttactg
     5101 ggacgaagac gaacacttct tcatcgttga ccgcctgaag tctctgatta agtacaaagg
     5161 ctatcaggtg gctcccgctg aattggaatc catcttgctc caacacccca acatcttcga
     5221 cgcaggtgtc gcaggtcttc ccgacgatga cgccggtgaa cttcccgccg ccgttgttgt
     5281 tttggagcac ggaaagacga tgacggaaaa agagatcgtg gattacgtcg ccagtcaagt
     5341 aacaaccgcg aaaaagttgc gcggaggagt tgtgtttgtg gacgaagtac cgaaaggtct
     5401 taccggaaaa ctcgacgcaa gaaaaatcag agagatcctc ataaaggcca agaagggcgg
     5461 aaagatcgcc gtgtaatt
//
